>Addgene plasmid #35534 | pLenti 4.1 Ex miR200c-141 | depositor full sequence | sequence record 44789 | pLenti 4.1 Ex miR200c-141 sequence 9439 bps
GTCGACGGATCGGGAGATCTCCCGATCCCCTATGGTGCACTCTCAGTACAATCTGCTCTGATGCCGCATA
GTTAAGCCAGTATCTGCTCCCTGCTTGTGTGTTGGAGGTCGCTGAGTAGTGCGCGAGCAAAATTTAAGCT
ACAACAAGGCAAGGCTTGACCGACAATTGCATGAAGAATCTGCTTAGGGTTAGGCGTTTTGCGCTGCTTC
GCGATGTACGGGCCAGATATACGCGTTGACATTGATTATTGACTAGTTATTAATAGTAATCAATTACGGG
GTCATTAGTTCATAGCCCATATATGGAGTTCCGCGTTACATAACTTACGGTAAATGGCCCGCCTGGCTGA
CCGCCCAACGACCCCCGCCCATTGACGTCAATAATGACGTATGTTCCCATAGTAACGCCAATAGGGACTT
TCCATTGACGTCAATGGGTGGAGTATTTACGGTAAACTGCCCACTTGGCAGTACATCAAGTGTATCATAT
GCCAAGTACGCCCCCTATTGACGTCAATGACGGTAAATGGCCCGCCTGGCATTATGCCCAGTACATGACC
TTATGGGACTTTCCTACTTGGCAGTACATCTACGTATTAGTCATCGCTATTACCATGGTGATGCGGTTTT
GGCAGTACATCAATGGGCGTGGATAGCGGTTTGACTCACGGGGATTTCCAAGTCTCCACCCCATTGACGT
CAATGGGAGTTTGTTTTGGCACCAAAATCAACGGGACTTTCCAAAATGTCGTAACAACTCCGCCCCATTG
ACGCAAATGGGCGGTAGGCGTGTACGGTGGGAGGTCTATATAAGCAGCGCGTTTTGCCTGTACTGGGTCT
CTCTGGTTAGACCAGATCTGAGCCTGGGAGCTCTCTGGCTAACTAGGGAACCCACTGCTTAAGCCTCAAT
AAAGCTTGCCTTGAGTGCTTCAAGTAGTGTGTGCCCGTCTGTTGTGTGACTCTGGTAACTAGAGATCCCT
CAGACCCTTTTAGTCAGTGTGGAAAATCTCTAGCAGTGGCGCCCGAACAGGGACTTGAAAGCGAAAGGGA
AACCAGAGGAGCTCTCTCGACGCAGGACTCGGCTTGCTGAAGCGCGCACGGCAAGAGGCGAGGGGCGGCG
ACTGGTGAGTACGCCAAAAATTTTGACTAGCGGAGGCTAGAAGGAGAGAGATGGGTGCGAGAGCGTCAGT
ATTAAGCGGGGGAGAATTAGATCGCGATGGGAAAAAATTCGGTTAAGGCCAGGGGGAAAGAAAAAATATA
AATTAAAACATATAGTATGGGCAAGCAGGGAGCTAGAACGATTCGCAGTTAATCCTGGCCTGTTAGAAAC
ATCAGAAGGCTGTAGACAAATACTGGGACAGCTACAACCATCCCTTCAGACAGGATCAGAAGAACTTAGA
TCATTATATAATACAGTAGCAACCCTCTATTGTGTGCATCAAAGGATAGAGATAAAAGACACCAAGGAAG
CTTTAGACAAGATAGAGGAAGAGCAAAACAAAAGTAAGACCACCGCACAGCAAGCGGCCGGCCGCGCTGA
TCTTCAGACCTGGAGGAGGAGATATGAGGGACAATTGGAGAAGTGAATTATATAAATATAAAGTAGTAAA
AATTGAACCATTAGGAGTAGCACCCACCAAGGCAAAGAGAAGAGTGGTGCAGAGAGAAAAAAGAGCAGTG
GGAATAGGAGCTTTGTTCCTTGGGTTCTTGGGAGCAGCAGGAAGCACTATGGGCGCAGCGTCAATGACGC
TGACGGTACAGGCCAGACAATTATTGTCTGGTATAGTGCAGCAGCAGAACAATTTGCTGAGGGCTATTGA
GGCGCAACAGCATCTGTTGCAACTCACAGTCTGGGGCATCAAGCAGCTCCAGGCAAGAATCCTGGCTGTG
GAAAGATACCTAAAGGATCAACAGCTCCTGGGGATTTGGGGTTGCTCTGGAAAACTCATTTGCACCACTG
CTGTGCCTTGGAATGCTAGTTGGAGTAATAAATCTCTGGAACAGATTTGGAATCACACGACCTGGATGGA
GTGGGACAGAGAAATTAACAATTACACAAGCTTAATACACTCCTTAATTGAAGAATCGCAAAACCAGCAA
GAAAAGAATGAACAAGAATTATTGGAATTAGATAAATGGGCAAGTTTGTGGAATTGGTTTAACATAACAA
ATTGGCTGTGGTATATAAAATTATTCATAATGATAGTAGGAGGCTTGGTAGGTTTAAGAATAGTTTTTGC
TGTACTTTCTATAGTGAATAGAGTTAGGCAGGGATATTCACCATTATCGTTTCAGACCCACCTCCCAACC
CCGAGGGGACCCGACAGGCCCGAAGGAATAGAAGAAGAAGGTGGAGAGAGAGACAGAGACAGATCCATTC
GATTAGTGAACGGATCGGCACTGCGTGCGCCAATTCTGCAGACAAATGGCAGTATTCATCCACAATTTTA
AAAGAAAAGGGGGGATTGGGGGGTACAGTGCAGGGGAAAGAATAGTAGACATAATAGCAACAGACATACA
AACTAAAGAATTACAAAAACAAATTACAAAAATTCAAAATTTTCGGGTTTATTACAGGGACAGCAGAGAT
CCAGTTTGGTTAGTACCGGGCCCGCTCTAGAATAGAGCCCACCGCATCCCCAGCATGCCTGCTATTGTCT
TCCCAATCCTCCCCCTTGCTGTCCTGCCCCACCCCACCCCCCAGAATAGAATGACACCTACTCAGACAAT
GCGATGCAATTTCCTCATTTTATTAGGAAAGGACAGTGGGAGTGGCACCTTCCAGGGTCAAGGAAGGCAC
GGGGGAGGGGCAAACAACAGATGGCTGGCAACTAGAAGGCACAGTCGAGGCTGGCGGCCGCTTTACTTGT
ACAGCTCGTCCATGCCGAGAGTGATCCCGGCGGCGGTCACGAACTCCAGCAGGACCATGTGATCGCGCTT
CTCGTTGGGGTCTTTGCTCAGGGCGGACTGGGTGCTCAGGTAGTGGTTGTCGGGCAGCAGCACGGGGCCG
TCGCCGATGGGGGTGTTCTGCTGGTAGTGGTCGGCGAGCTGCACGCTGCCGTCCTCGATGTTGTGGCGGA
TCTTGAAGTTCACCTTGATGCCGTTCTTCTGCTTGTCGGCCATGATATAGACGTTGTGGCTGTTGTAGTT
GTACTCCAGCTTGTGCCCCAGGATGTTGCCGTCCTCCTTGAAGTCGATGCCCTTCAGCTCGATGCGGTTC
ACCAGGGTGTCGCCCTCGAACTTCACCTCGGCGCGGGTCTTGTAGTTGCCGTCGTCCTTGAAGAAGATGG
TGCGCTCCTGGACGTAGCCTTCGGGCATGGCGGACTTGAAGAAGTCGTGCTGCTTCATGTGGTCGGGGTA
GCGGCTGAAGCACTGCACGCCGTAGGTCAGGGTGGTCACGAGGGTGGGCCAGGGCACGGGCAGCTTGCCG
GTGGTGCAGATGAACTTCAGGGTCAGCTTGCCGTAGGTGGCATCGCCCTCGCCCTCGCCGGACACGCTGA
ACTTGTGGCCGTTTACGTCGCCGTCCAGCTCGACCAGGATGGGCACCACCCCGGTGAACAGCTCCTCGCC
CTTGCTCACCATGGTGGCGCCCGGGGGATCTAGCTGTGGAAAAAAAAGGGACAGGATAAGTATGATATTG
TCAAGGAAACCCTGAATTGCTCGAGTTAATTAAGGCCACCCGGGCCTGCAGGATTCGAATCGGCGCGCCT
AGGAGGGGTGAAGGTCAGAGGTTGTTGGTCAGTAGTCCTCCATGGTCTTCAGGGCTCCCTGAAGGTTACT
GCCGAGAGAACCCACCCGGGAGCCATCTTTACCAGACAGTGTTAGGAGCTTCACAATTAGACCATCCAAC
ACTGTACTGGAAGATGGACCCAGGGCCGGCCGACAGAGAACTACGGTGCGCGCTCACCAGTTGCTACAGG
GGACCCTGGCCACAGGCCAGGTGAGGTCTCTTGAGAGGGGGCGAGCCAACCCCAAGCTCAAGGTCGACTG
TGGGTTCTGGATCCACCAGGTGACAAATCGCACTGGGTGGGAGGAGGGGCTGGGGCCCATTGTGTCCCTT
AGTGGCAGCCAGCCAACAAGAACCACCCCTTGTGCAACGCTCTCAGCTCAAGACGAGGGGCTTCCGGGGT
GCGTGGGAAGTGGGGAGGGGGCTGCAGCCAGCTAAGGGCTGGGGACCTGAGGCGATGGATGTTGCTGACA
CAGGGACAGGGGCCTCCATCATTACCCGGCAGTATTAGAGACTCCCAACCGCACCCAAACACTGCTGGGT
AAGACGAGGGCCCCCGCCCAGCCCGCCCACCTTGGGTCAGGCAGCTTCAGGCCCAGGATCCCTGCGGAAA
AGCTGCAGATCCCTGGCTCCCATCCCCCCACCACCCGAGTCCCTGGGGACACTTCCTGGTGAGCCCTGAA
TTCGTCGAGATTTAAATAGATCTCCACTTACCTGGGATCTGAGTCCGGTAGCGCTAGCAATAACTTCGTA
TAATGTATGCTTATCGAAGTTATGGATCTGACGGTTCACTAAACCAGCTCTGCTTATATAGACCTCCCAC
CGTACACGCCTACCGCCCATTTGCGTCAATGGGGCGGAGTTGTTACGACATTTTGGAAAGTCCCGTTGAT
TTTGGTGCCAAAACAAACTCCCATTGACGTCAATGGGGTGGAGACTTGGAAATCCCCGTGAGTCAAACCG
CTATCCACGCCCATTGATGTACTGCCAAAACCGCATCACCATGGTAATAGCGATGACTAATACGTAGATG
TACTGCCAAGTAGGAAAGTCCCATAAGGTCATGTACTGGGCATAATGCCAGGCGGGCCATTTACCGTCAT
TGACGTCAATAGGGGGCGTACTTGGCATATGATACACTTGATGTACTGCCAAGTGGGCAGTTTACCGTAA
ATACTCCACCCATTGACGTCAATGGAAAGTCCCTATTGGCGTTACTATGGGAACATACGTCATTATTGAC
GTCAATGGGCGGGGGTCGTTGGGCGGTCAGCCAGGCGGGCCATTTACCGTAAGTTATGTAACGCGGAACT
CCATATATGGGCTATGAACTAATGACCCCGTAATTGATTACTATAACTTCGTATAGCATACATTATACGA
AGTTATCTTAATTAACTACAATTCTACCGGGTAGGGGAGGCGCTTTTCCCAAGGCAGTCTGGAGCATGCG
CTTTAGCAGCCCCGCTGGGCACTTGGCGCTACACAAGTGGCCTCTGGCCTCGCACACATTCCACATCCAC
CGGTAGGCGCCAACCGGCTCCGTTCTTTGGTGGCCCCTTCGCGCCACCTTCTACTCCTCCCCTAGTCAGG
AAGTTCCCCCCCGCCCCGCAGCTCGCGTCGTGCAGGACGTGACAAATGGAAGTAGCACGTCTCACTAGTC
TCGTGCAGATGGACAGCACCGCTGAGCAATGGAAGCGGGTAGGCCTTTGGGGCAGCGGCCAATAGCAGCT
TTGCTCCTTCGCTTTCTGGGCTCAGAGGCTGGGAAGGGGTGGGTCCGGGGGCGGGCTCAGGGGCGGGCTC
AGGGGCGGGGCGGGCGCCCGAAGGTCCTCCGGAGGCCCGGCATTCTGCACGCTTCAAAAGCGCACGTCTG
CCGCGCTGTTCTCCTCTTCCTCATCTCCGGGCCTTTCGACCTGCAGCCCAAGCTTACCATGACCGAGTAC
AAGCCCACGGTGCGCCTCGCCACCCGCGACGACGTCCCCAGGGCCGTACGCACCCTCGCCGCCGCGTTCG
CCGACTACCCCGCCACGCGCCACACCGTCGATCCGGACCGCCACATCGAGCGGGTCACCGAGCTGCAAGA
ACTCTTCCTCACGCGCGTCGGGCTCGACATCGGCAAGGTGTGGGTCGCGGACGACGGCGCCGCGGTGGCG
GTCTGGACCACGCCGGAGAGCGTCGAAGCGGGGGCGGTGTTCGCCGAGATCGGCCCGCGCATGGCCGAGT
TGAGCGGTTCCCGGCTGGCCGCGCAGCAACAGATGGAAGGCCTCCTGGCGCCGCACCGGCCCAAGGAGCC
CGCGTGGTTCCTGGCCACCGTCGGCGTCTCGCCCGACCACCAGGGCAAGGGTCTGGGCAGCGCCGTCGTG
CTCCCCGGAGTGGAGGCGGCCGAGCGCGCCGGGGTGCCCGCCTTCCTGGAGACCTCCGCGCCCCGCAACC
TCCCCTTCTACGAGCGGCTCGGCTTCACCGTCACCGCCGACGTCGAGGTGCCCGAAGGACCGCGCACCTG
GTGCATGACCCGCAAGCCCGGTGCCTGACGCCCGCCCCACGACCCGCAGCGCCCGACCGAAAGGAGCGCA
CGACAATTCGATATCAAGCTTATCGATAATCAACCTCTGGATTACAAAATTTGTGAAAGATTGACTGGTA
TTCTTAACTATGTTGCTCCTTTTACGCTATGTGGATACGCTGCTTTAATGCCTTTGTATCATGCTATTGC
TTCCCGTATGGCTTTCATTTTCTCCTCCTTGTATAAATCCTGGTTGCTGTCTCTTTATGAGGAGTTGTGG
CCCGTTGTCAGGCAACGTGGCGTGGTGTGCACTGTGTTTGCTGACGCAACCCCCACTGGTTGGGGCATTG
CCACCACCTGTCAGCTCCTTTCCGGGACTTTCGCTTTCCCCCTCCCTATTGCCACGGCGGAACTCATCGC
CGCCTGCCTTGCCCGCTGCTGGACAGGGGCTCGGCTGTTGGGCACTGACAATTCCGTGGTGTTGTCGGGG
AAATCATCGTCCTTTCCTTGGCTGCTCGCCTGTGTTGCCACCTGGATTCTGCGCGGGACGTCCTTCTGCT
ACGTCCCTTCGGCCCTCAATCCAGCGGACCTTCCTTCCCGCGGCCTGCTGCCGGCTCTGCGGCCTCTTCC
GCGTCTTCGCCTTCGCCCTCAGACGAGTCGGATCTCCCTTTGGGCCGCCTCCCCGCATCGATACCGTCGA
CCTCGATCGAGACCTAGAAAAACATGGAGCAATCACAAGTAGCAATACAGCAGCTACCAATGCTGATTGT
GCCTGGCTAGAAGCACAAGAGGAGGAGGAGGTGGGTTTTCCAGTCACACCTCAGGTACCTTTAAGACCAA
TGACTTACAAGGCAGCTGTAGATCTTAGCCACTTTTTAAAAGAAAAGGGGGGACTGGAAGGGCTAATTCA
CTCCCAACGAAGACAAGATATCCTTGATCTGTGGATCTACCACACACAAGGCTACTTCCCTGATTGGCAG
AACTACACACCAGGGCCAGGGATCAGATATCCACTGACCTTTGGATGGTGCTACAAGCTAGTACCAGTTG
AGCAAGAGAAGGTAGAAGAAGCCAATGAAGGAGAGAACACCCGCTTGTTACACCCTGTGAGCCTGCATGG
GATGGATGACCCGGAGAGAGAAGTATTAGAGTGGAGGTTTGACAGCCGCCTAGCATTTCATCACATGGCC
CGAGAGCTGCATCCGGACTGTACTGGGTCTCTCTGGTTAGACCAGATCTGAGCCTGGGAGCTCTCTGGCT
AACTAGGGAACCCACTGCTTAAGCCTCAATAAAGCTTGCCTTGAGTGCTTCAAGTAGTGTGTGCCCGTCT
GTTGTGTGACTCTGGTAACTAGAGATCCCTCAGACCCTTTTAGTCAGTGTGGAAAATCTCTAGCAGCATG
TGAGCAAAAGGCCAGCAAAAGGCCAGGAACCGTAAAAAGGCCGCGTTGCTGGCGTTTTTCCATAGGCTCC
GCCCCCCTGACGAGCATCACAAAAATCGACGCTCAAGTCAGAGGTGGCGAAACCCGACAGGACTATAAAG
ATACCAGGCGTTTCCCCCTGGAAGCTCCCTCGTGCGCTCTCCTGTTCCGACCCTGCCGCTTACCGGATAC
CTGTCCGCCTTTCTCCCTTCGGGAAGCGTGGCGCTTTCTCATAGCTCACGCTGTAGGTATCTCAGTTCGG
TGTAGGTCGTTCGCTCCAAGCTGGGCTGTGTGCACGAACCCCCCGTTCAGCCCGACCGCTGCGCCTTATC
CGGTAACTATCGTCTTGAGTCCAACCCGGTAAGACACGACTTATCGCCACTGGCAGCAGCCACTGGTAAC
AGGATTAGCAGAGCGAGGTATGTAGGCGGTGCTACAGAGTTCTTGAAGTGGTGGCCTAACTACGGCTACA
CTAGAAGAACAGTATTTGGTATCTGCGCTCTGCTGAAGCCAGTTACCTTCGGAAAAAGAGTTGGTAGCTC
TTGATCCGGCAAACAAACCACCGCTGGTAGCGGTGGTTTTTTTGTTTGCAAGCAGCAGATTACGCGCAGA
AAAAAAGGATCTCAAGAAGATCCTTTGATCTTTTCTACGGGGTCTGACGCTCAGTGGAACGAAAACTCAC
GTTAAGGGATTTTGGTCATGAGATTATCAAAAAGGATCTTCACCTAGATCCTTTTAAATTAAAAATGAAG
TTTTAAATCAATCTAAAGTATATATGAGTAAACTTGGTCTGACAGTTACCAATGCTTAATCAGTGAGGCA
CCTATCTCAGCGATCTGTCTATTTCGTTCATCCATAGTTGCCTGACTCCCCGTCGTGTAGATAACTACGA
TACGGGAGGGCTTACCATCTGGCCCCAGTGCTGCAATGATACCGCGAGACCCACGCTCACCGGCTCCAGA
TTTATCAGCAATAAACCAGCCAGCCGGAAGGGCCGAGCGCAGAAGTGGTCCTGCAACTTTATCCGCCTCC
ATCCAGTCTATTAATTGTTGCCGGGAAGCTAGAGTAAGTAGTTCGCCAGTTAATAGTTTGCGCAACGTTG
TTGCCATTGCTACAGGCATCGTGGTGTCACGCTCGTCGTTTGGTATGGCTTCATTCAGCTCCGGTTCCCA
ACGATCAAGGCGAGTTACATGATCCCCCATGTTGTGCAAAAAAGCGGTTAGCTCCTTCGGTCCTCCGATC
GTTGTCAGAAGTAAGTTGGCCGCAGTGTTATCACTCATGGTTATGGCAGCACTGCATAATTCTCTTACTG
TCATGCCATCCGTAAGATGCTTTTCTGTGACTGGTGAGTACTCAACCAAGTCATTCTGAGAATAGTGTAT
GCGGCGACCGAGTTGCTCTTGCCCGGCGTCAATACGGGATAATACCGCGCCACATAGCAGAACTTTAAAA
GTGCTCATCATTGGAAAACGTTCTTCGGGGCGAAAACTCTCAAGGATCTTACCGCTGTTGAGATCCAGTT
CGATGTAACCCACTCGTGCACCCAACTGATCTTCAGCATCTTTTACTTTCACCAGCGTTTCTGGGTGAGC
AAAAACAGGAAGGCAAAATGCCGCAAAAAAGGGAATAAGGGCGACACGGAAATGTTGAATACTCATACTC
TTCCTTTTTCAATATTATTGAAGCATTTATCAGGGTTATTGTCTCATGAGCGGATACATATTTGAATGTA
TTTAGAAAAATAAACAAATAGGGGTTCCGCGCACATTTCCCCGAAAAGTGCCACCTGAC
Features (pLannotate 1.2.2; 28 found; start..end, strand, type, name):
     31..83      -  misc_feature   bom (fragment): basis of mobility region from pBR322
    238..617     +  enhancer       CMV enhancer: human cytomegalovirus immediate early enhancer
    618..817     +  promoter       CMV promoter: human cytomegalovirus (CMV) immediate early promoter
    835..1015    +  LTR            5' LTR (truncated): truncated 5' long terminal repeat (LTR) from HIV-1
   1062..1187    +  misc_feature   HIV-1 Ψ: packaging signal of human immunodeficiency virus type 1
   1171..1509    +  CDS            HIV-1 gag (fragment): gag protein from human immunodeficiency virus 1; gag
   1686..1919    +  misc_feature   RRE: The Rev response element (RRE) of HIV-1 allows for Rev-dependent mRNA export from the nucleus to the cytoplasm.
   2296..2396    +  CDS            Rev (fragment): human immunodeficiency virus 1 (HIV-1) Rev protein; rev; enhances nuclear export of unspliced and incompletely spliced viral mRNAs
   2446..2563    +  misc_feature   cPPT/CTS: central polypurine tract and central termination sequence of HIV-1
   2637..2844    -  polyA_signal   bGH poly(A) signal: bovine growth hormone polyadenylation signal
   2863..3582    -  CDS            EGFP: the original enhanced GFP (Yang et al., 1996) mammalian codon-optimized
   3794..3874    -  ncRNA          mir-8: Accession: RF00241 - mir-8/mir-141/mir-200 microRNA precursor family
   4207..4284    -  ncRNA          mir-8: Accession: RF00241 - mir-8/mir-141/mir-200 microRNA precursor family
   4446..4468    -  misc_feature   MCS (fragment): multiple cloning site
   4470..4491    -  protein_bind   loxP (fragment): Cre-mediated recombination occurs in the 8-bp core sequence (GCATACAT). Cre recombinase
   4526..4729    -  promoter       CMV promoter: human cytomegalovirus (CMV) immediate early promoter
   4730..5033    -  enhancer       CMV enhancer: human cytomegalovirus immediate early enhancer
   5083..5116    +  protein_bind   loxP: Cre-mediated recombination occurs in the 8-bp core sequence (GCATACAT). Cre recombinase
   5139..5638    +  promoter       PGK promoter: mouse phosphoglycerate kinase 1 promoter
   5659..6258    +  CDS            PuroR: puromycin N-acetyltransferase; pac from Streptomyces alboniger; confers resistance to puromycin
   6305..6328    +  misc_feature   MCS (fragment): pBluescript multiple cloning site
   6328..6916    +  misc_feature   WPRE: woodchuck hepatitis virus posttranscriptional regulatory element
   6917..6936    +  misc_feature   MCS (fragment): pBluescript multiple cloning site
   6938..7438    +  CDS            nef (fragment): NEF_HV1LA - Experimental evidence at protein level: Swiss-Prot protein existence level 1. Extracellular Nef protein targets CD4(+) T-lymphocytes for apoptosis by interacting with CXCR4 surface receptors. From Human immunodeficiency virus type 1 group M subtype B (isolate Lai) (HIV-1).
   7445..7625    +  LTR            5' LTR (truncated): truncated 5' long terminal repeat (LTR) from HIV-1
   7687..8275    -  rep_origin     ori: high-copy-number ColE1/pMB1/pBR322/pUC origin of replication
   8446..9306    -  CDS            AmpR: β-lactamase; bla; confers resistance to ampicillin, carbenicillin, and related antibiotics
   9307..9411    -  promoter       AmpR promoter: bla
