[The description below was written by a language model from this plasmid's Addgene catalogue record and pLannotate feature annotations shown in this document.]
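Description:
pLenti 4.1 Ex miR200c-141 is a third-generation HIV-1-based lentiviral vector for mammalian expression of the human miR-200c/miR-141 microRNA cluster, built on the pLenti 4.1Ex backbone. It is propagated in E. coli through a high-copy ColE1/pUC-type origin with ampicillin selection (AmpR under its own bla promoter). The viral genome is transcribed from a chimeric CMV enhancer/promoter fused to a truncated 5' LTR, which makes packaging Tat-independent, and it carries the usual cis elements: the Ψ packaging signal with a partial gag sequence, the Rev response element for nuclear export of the genomic RNA, the cPPT/CTS to aid nuclear import, a WPRE to improve transcript stability, and a 3' LTR region that is annotated as a truncated LTR preceded by a nef fragment.

The payload is an approximately 690 bp human genomic fragment spanning MIR200C and MIR141, detected in the feature table as two mir-8/mir-200 family precursor hairpins. It sits in a cassette oriented antisense to the viral genome: an internal CMV enhancer/promoter drives the microRNA cluster, followed by EGFP and a bGH polyadenylation signal, so that the hairpins and the GFP reporter lie on the same transcript and fluorescence marks expressing cells. The reverse orientation presumably keeps this polyadenylation signal from truncating the genomic RNA during packaging. One intact loxP site and a loxP fragment flank the internal CMV promoter, though the record does not describe their purpose. In the forward orientation, a mouse PGK promoter drives puromycin N-acetyltransferase for selection of transduced cells. The associated work concerns miR-200 family regulation of epithelial-to-mesenchymal transition through ZEB1 and SIP1, consistent with use for stable enforced expression of these microRNAs.
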