Addgene plasmid #35534: pLenti 4.1 Ex miR200c-141
Purpose: 3rd generation lentiviral vector
Depositing lab: Greg Goodall. Depositing organization: Central Adelaide Local Health Network. Publication: The miR-200 family and miR-205 regulate epithelial to mesenchymal transition by targeting ZEB1 and SIP1. Gregory PA, Bert AG, Paterson EL, Barry SC, Tsykin A, Farshid G, Vadas MA, Khew-Goodall Y, Goodall GJ. Nat Cell Biol. 2008 May;10(5):593-601. Epub 2008 Mar 30. 10.1038/ncb1722 PubMed 18376396.
Backbone
  Vector backbone: pLenti 4.1Ex
  Backbone manufacturer: Scott Hammond
  Backbone size w/o insert (bp): 8749
  Total vector size (bp): 9439
  Vector type: Mammalian Expression, Lentiviral
  Selectable markers: Puromycin
Growth in bacteria
  Bacterial resistance: Ampicillin, 100 μg/mL
  Growth temperature: 37°C
  Growth strain: DH5alpha
  Copy number: Unknown
Gene/Insert
  Gene/Insert name: miR200c-141 genomic cluster (alt names: MIRN200C; MIRN141)
  Species: H. sapiens (human)
  Insert size (bp): 690
  GenBank ID: 406985 406933
  Entrez Gene: MIR200C (a.k.a. MIRN200C, mir-200c); MIR141 (a.k.a. MIRN141, mir-141)
  Promoter: CMV
  Tag / fusion protein: GFP (C terminal on backbone)
  Cloning method: Restriction Enzyme; 5′ cloning site EcoRI (not destroyed); 3′ cloning site AvrII (destroyed during cloning)
  Sequencing primers: 5′ Unknown; 3′ unknown
Terms and licenses: Academic/Nonprofit Terms; Industry Terms: Not Available to Industry
How to cite: pLenti 4.1 Ex miR200c-141 was a gift from Greg Goodall (Addgene plasmid # 35534 ; http://n2t.net/addgene:35534 ; RRID:Addgene_35534)
