>Addgene plasmid #35534 | pLenti 4.1 Ex miR200c-141 | addgene partial sequence | sequence record 46298 | EGFP-N 5'-CGTCGCCGTCCAGCTCGACCAG-3'
CTCGCCCTTGCTCACCATGGTGGCGCCCGGGGGATCTAGCTGTGGAAAAAAAAGGGACAGGATAAGTATG
ATATTGTCAAGGAAACCCTGAATTGCTCGAGTTAATTAAGGCCACCCGGGCCTGCAGGATTCGAATCGGC
GCGCCTAGGAGGGGTGAAGGTCAGAGGTTGTTGGTCAGTAGTCCTCCATGGTCTTCAGGGCTCCCTGAAG
GTTACTGCCGAGAGAACCCACCCGGGAGCCATCTTTACCAGACAGTGTTAGGAGCTTCACAATTAGACCA
TCCAACACTGTACTGGAAGATGGACCCAGGGCCGGCCGACAGAGAACTACGGTGCGCGCTCACCAGTTGC
TACAGGGGACCCTGGCCACAGGCCAGGTGAGGTCTCTTGAGAGGGGGCGAGCCAACCCCAAGCTCAAGGT
CGACTGTGGGTTCTGGATCCACCAGGTGACAAATCGCACTGGGTGGGAGGAGGGGCTGGGGCCCATTGTG
TCCCTTAGTGGCAGCCAGCCAACAAGAACCACCCCTTGTGCAACGCTCTCAGCTCAAGACGAGGGGCTTC
CGGGGTGCGTGGGAAGTGGGGAGGGGGCTGCAGCCAGCTAAGGGCTGGGGACCTGAGGCGATGGATGTTG
CTGACACAGGGACAGGGGCCTCCATCATTACCCGGCAGTATTAGAGACTCCCAACCGCACCCAAACACTG
CTGGGTAAGACGAGGGCCCCCGCCCAGCCCGCCCACCTTGGGTCAGGCAGCTTCAGGCCCAGGATCCCTG
CGGAAAAGCTGCAGATCCCTGGCTCCCATCCCCCCACCACCCGAGTCCCTGGGGACACTTCCTGGTGAGC
CCTGAATTCGTC
